>Addgene plasmid #205498 | pDRF1-GW Electra1-T2A-mCherry | addgene full sequence | sequence record 407643 | Addgene NGS Result
CAAGCTTCCTGAAACGGAGAAACATAAACAGGCATTGCTGGGATCACCCATACATCACTCTGTTTTGCCT
GACCTTTTCCGGTAATTTGAAAACAAACCCGGTCTCGAAGCGGAGATCCGGCGATAATTACCGCAGAAAT
AAACCCATACACGAGACGTAGAACCAGCCGCACATGGCCGGAGAAACTCCTGCGAGAATTTCGTAAACTC
GCGCGCATTGCATCTGTATTTCCTAATGCGGCACTTCCAGGCCTCGATCGAGACCGTTTATCCATTGCTT
TTTTGTTGTCTTTTTCCCTCGTTCACAGAAAGTCTGAAGAAGCTATAGTAGAACTATGAGCTTTTTTTGT
TTCTGTTTTCCTTTTTTTTTTTTTTACCTCTGTGGAAATTGTTACTCTCACACTCTTTAGTTCGTTTGTT
TGTTTTGTTTATTCCAATTATGACCGGTGACGAAACGTGGTCGATGGTGGGTACCGCTTATGCTCCCCTC
CATTAGTTTCGATTATATAAAAAGGCCAAATATTGTATTATTTTCAAATGTCCTATCATTATCGTCTAAC
ATCTAATTTCTCTTAAATTTTTTCTCTTTCTTTCCTATAACACCAATAGTGAAAATCTTTTTTTCTTCTA
TATCTACAAAAACTTTTTTTTTCTATCAACCTCGTTGATAAATTTTTTCTTTAACAATCGTTAATAATTA
ATTAATTGGAAAATAACCATTTTTTCTCTCTTTTATACACACATTCAAAAGAAAGAAAAAAAATATACCC
CAGCCTCGACTAGTGAATTCGCGGCCATCACAAGTTTGTACAAAAAAGCAGGCTGCTAGCATGGTGTCTA
AGGGCGAAGAGCTGATCGAGGAAAATATGCGTATGAAGGTGGTCATGGAAGGTTCGGTCAACGGCCACCA
ATTCAAATGCACAGGTGAAGGAGAAGGCAGACCGTACGAGGGAGTGCAAACCATGAGGATCAAAGTCATC
GAGGGAGGACCCCTGCCATTTGCCTTTGACATTCTTGCCACGTCGTTCCTGTTCGGCAGCAAGACCTTTA
TCAAGTACCCGGCCGACATCCCTGATTTCTTCAAACAGTCCTTTCCTGAGGGCTTTACTTGGGAAAGAGT
TACGAGATACGAAGATGGTGGAGTCGTCACCGTCACGCAGGACACCAGCCTTGAGGATGGGGGGCTCGTC
TACAACGTCAAGGTCAGAGGGGTAAACTTTCCCTCCAATGGTCCCGTGATGCAGAAGAAGACCGAGGGTT
GGGAGCCTTTCACAGAGATGATGTATCCAGCAAATGGTGGTCTGAGAGGATATACCGACATCGCACTGAA
AGTTGATGGTGATGGCCATCTGCACGCCAACATCGTGACAACTTACAGGTCAAAAAAGACCGTCGGGGAC
ATCAAGATGCCCGGTGTCCATGCCGTTGATTACCGCCTGGAAAGGGTCGAAGAGAGTGACAATGAAACCT
ACGTAGTGCTAAGAGAAGTGGCAGTTGCCAAATACAGCAACCTTGGTGGTGGCATGGACGAGCTGTACAA
GTCCGGAGAGGGCAGAGGAAGTCTTCTAACATGCGGTGACGTGGAGGAGAATCCCGGCCCTGGGGATCCA
CCGGTCGCCACCATGGTGAGCAAGGGCGAGGAGGATAACATGGCCATCATCAAGGAGTTCATGCGCTTCA
AGGTGCACATGGAGGGCTCCGTGAACGGCCACGAGTTCGAGATCGAGGGCGAGGGCGAGGGCCGCCCCTA
CGAGGGCACCCAGACCGCCAAGCTGAAGGTGACCAAGGGTGGCCCCCTGCCCTTCGCCTGGGACATCCTG
TCCCCTCAGTTCATGTACGGCTCCAAGGCCTACGTGAAGCACCCCGCCGACATCCCCGACTACTTGAAGC
TGTCCTTCCCCGAGGGCTTCAAGTGGGAGCGCGTGATGAACTTCGAGGACGGCGGCGTGGTGACCGTGAC
CCAGGACTCCTCCCTGCAGGACGGCGAGTTCATCTACAAGGTGAAGCTGCGCGGCACCAACTTCCCCTCC
GACGGCCCCGTAATGCAGAAGAAGACCATGGGCTGGGAGGCCTCCTCCGAGCGGATGTACCCCGAGGACG
GCGCCCTGAAGGGCGAGATCAAGCAGAGGCTGAAGCTGAAGGACGGCGGCCACTACGACGCTGAGGTCAA
GACCACCTACAAGGCCAAGAAGCCCGTGCAGCTGCCCGGCGCCTACAACGTCAACATCAAGTTGGACATC
ACCTCCCACAACGAGGACTACACCATCGTGGAACAGTACGAACGCGCCGAGGGCCGCCACTCCACCGGCG
GCATGGACGAGCTGTACAAGTAAAGCGGCCGCACCCAGCTTTCTTGTACAAAGTGGTGTAGTTAATTCAT
GATGGCCGCTGCAGGTCGACCTCGAGGGGGGGCCCGGTACCCAATTCGCCCTATAGTGAGTCGTATTACG
CGCGGATCCAGCTTTGGACTTCTTCGCCAGAGGTTTGGTCAAGTCTCCAATCAAGGTTGTCGGCTTGTCT
ACCTTGCCAGAAATTTACGAAAAGATGGAAAAGGGTCAAATCGTTGGTAGATACGTTGTTGACACTTCTA
AATAAGCGAATTTCTTATGATTTATGATTTTTATTATTAAATAAGTTATAAAAAAAATAAGTGTATACAA
ATTTTAAAGTGACTCTTAGGTTTTAAAACGAAAATTCTTATTCTTGAGTAACTCTTTCCTGTAGGTCAGG
TTGCTTTCTCAGGTATAGCATGAGGTCGCTCTTATTGACCACACCTCTACCGGCATGCCAATTCACTGGC
CGTCGTTTTACAACGTCGTGACTGGGAAAACCCTGGCGTTACCCAACTTAATCGCCTTGCAGCACATCCC
CCTTTCGCCAGCTGGCGTAATAGCGAAGAGGCCCGCACCGATCGCCCTTCCCAACAGTTGCGCAGCCTGA
ATGGCGAATGGCGCCTGATGCGGTATTTTCTCCTTACGCATCTGTGCGGTATTTCACACCGCATAATCGG
ATCGTACTTGTTACCCATCATTGAATTTTGAACATCCGAACCTGGAAGTTTTCCCTGAAACAGATAGTAT
ATTTGAACCTGTATAATAATATATAGTCTAGCGCTTTACGGAAGACAATGTATGTATTTCGGTTCCTGGA
GAAACTATTGCATCTATTGCATAGGTAATCTTGCACGTCGCATCCCCGGTTCATTTTCTGCGTTTCCATC
TTGCACTTCAATAGCATATCTTTGTTAACGAAGCATCTGTGCTTCATTTTGTAGAACAAAAATGCAACGC
GAGAGCGCTAATTTTTCAAACAAAGAATCTGAGCTGCATTTTTACAGAACAGAAATGCAACGCGAAAGCG
CTATTTTACCAACGAAGAATCTGTGCTTCATTTTTGTAAAACAAAAATGCAACGCGAGAGCGCTAATTTT
TCAAACAAAGAATCTGAGCTGCATTTTTACAGAACAGAAATGCAACGCGAGAGCGCTATTTTACCAACAA
AGAATCTATACTTCTTTTTTGTTCTACAAAAATGCATCCCGAGAGCGCTATTTTTCTAACAAAGCATCTT
AGATTACTTTTTTTCTCCTTTGTGCGCTCTATAATGCAGTCTCTTGATAACTTTTTGCACTGTAGGTCCG
TTAAGGTTAGAAGAAGGCTACTTTGGTGTCTATTTTCTCTTCCATAAAAAAAGCCTGACTCCACTTCCCG
CGTTTACTGATTACTAGCGAAGCTGCGGGTGCATTTTTTCAAGATAAAGGCATCCCCGATTATATTCTAT
ACCGATGTGGATTGCGCATACTTTGTGAACAGAAAGTGATAGCGTTGATGATTCTTCATTGGTCAGAAAA
TTATGAACGGTTTCTTCTATTTTGTCTCTATATACTACGTATAGGAAATGTTTACATTTTCGTATTGTTT
TCGATTCACTCTATGAATAGTTCTTACTACAATTTTTTTGTCTAAAGAGTAATACTAGAGATAAACATAA
AAAATGTAGAGGTCGAGTTTAGATGCAAGTTCAAGGAGCGAAAGGTGGATGGGTAGGTTATATAGGGATA
TAGCACAGAGATATATAGCAAAGAGATACTTTTGAGCAATGTTTGTGGAAGCGGTATTCGCAATATTTTA
GTAGCTCGTTACAGTCCGGTGCGTTTTTGGTTTTTTGAAAGTGCGTCTTCAGAGCGCTTTTGGTTTTCAA
AAGCGCTCTGAAGTTCCTATACTTTCTAGCTAGAGAATAGGAACTTCGGAATAGGAACTTCAAAGCGTTT
CCGAAAACGAGCGCTTCCGAAAATGCAACGCGAGCTGCGCACATACAGCTCACTGTTCACGTCGCACCTA
TATCTGCGTGTTGCCTGTATATATATATACATGAGAAGAACGGCATAGTGCGTGTTTATGCTTAAATGCG
TACTTATATGCGTCTATTTATGTAGGATGAAAGGTAGTCTAGTACCTCCTGTGATATTATCCCATTCCAT
GCGGGGTATCGTATGCTTCCTTCAGCACTACCCTTTAGCTGTTCTATATGCTGCCACTCCTCAATTGGAT
TAGTCTCATCCTTCAATGCTATCATTTCCTTTGATATTGGATCGATCCGATGATAAGCTGTCAAACATGA
GAATTGGGTAATAACTGATATAATTAAATTGAAGCTCTAATTTGTGAGTTTAGTATACATGCATTTACTT
ATAATACAGTTTTTTAGTTTTGCTGGCCGCATCTTCTCAAATATGCTTCCCAGCCTGCTTTTCTGTAACG
TTCACCCTCTACCTTAGCATCCCTTCCCTTTGCAAATAGTCCTCTTCCAACAATAATAATGTCAGATCCT
GTAGAGACCACATCATCCACGGTTCTATACTGTTGACCCAATGCGTCTCCCTTGTCATCTAAACCCACAC
CGGGTGTCATAATCAACCAATCGTAACCTTCATCTCTTCCACCCATGTCTCTTTGAGCAATAAAGCCGAT
AACAAAATCTTTGTCGCTCTTCGCAATGTCAACAGTACCCTTAGTATATTCTCCAGTAGATAGGGAGCCC
TTGCATGACAATTCTGCTAACATCAAAAGGCCTCTAGGTTCCTTTGTTACTTCTTCTGCCGCCTGCTTCA
AACCGCTAACAATACCTGGGCCCACCACACCGTGTGCATTCGTAATGTCTGCCCATTCTGCTATTCTGTA
TACACCCGCAGAGTACTGCAATTTGACTGTATTACCAATGTCAGCAAATTTTCTGTCTTCGAAGAGTAAA
AAATTGTACTTGGCGGATAATGCCTTTAGCGGCTTAACTGTGCCCTCCATGGAAAAATCAGTCAAGATAT
CCACATGTGTTTTTAGTAAACAAATTTTGGGACCTAATGCTTCAACTAACTCCAGTAATTCCTTGGTGGT
ACGAACATCCAATGAAGCACACAAGTTTGTTTGCTTTTCGTGCATGATATTAAATAGCTTGGCAGCAACA
GGACTAGGATGAGTAGCAGCACGTTCCTTATATGTAGCTTTCGACATGATTTATCTTCGTTTCCTGCATG
TTTTTGTTCTGTGCAGTTGGGTTAAGAATACTGGGCAATTTCATGTTTCTTCAACACTACATATGCGTAT
ATATACCAATCTAAGTCTGTGCTCCTTCCTTCGTTCTTCCTTCTGTTCGGAGATTACCGAATCAAAAAAA
TTTCAAGGAAACCGAAATCAAAAAAAAGAATAAAAAAAAAATGATGAATTGAAAAGCTAATTCTTGAAGA
CGAAAGGGCCTCGTGATACGCCTATTTTTATAGGTTAATGTCATGATAATAATGGTTTCTTAGACGTCAG
GTGGCACTTTTCGGGGAAATGTGCGCGGAACCCCTATTTGTTTATTTTTCTAAATACATTCAAATATGTA
TCCGCTCATGAGACAATAACCCTGATAAATGCTTCAATAATATTGAAAAAGGAAGAGTATGAGTATTCAA
CATTTCCGTGTCGCCCTTATTCCCTTTTTTGCGGCATTTTGCCTTCCTGTTTTTGCTCACCCAGAAACGC
TGGTGAAAGTAAAAGATGCTGAAGATCAGTTGGGTGCACGAGTGGGTTACATCGAACTGGATCTCAACAG
CGGTAAGATCCTTGAGAGTTTTCGCCCCGAAGAACGTTTTCCAATGATGAGCACTTTTAAAGTTCTGCTA
TGTGGCGCGGTATTATCCCGTATTGACGCCGGGCAAGAGCAACTCGGTCGCCGCATACACTATTCTCAGA
ATGACTTGGTTGAGTACTCACCAGTCACAGAAAAGCATCTTACGGATGGCATGACAGTAAGAGAATTATG
CAGTGCTGCCATAACCATGAGTGATAACACTGCGGCCAACTTACTTCTGACAACGATCGGAGGACCGAAG
GAGCTAACCGCTTTTTTGCACAACATGGGGGATCATGTAACTCGCCTTGATCGTTGGGAACCGGAGCTGA
ATGAAGCCATACCAAACGACGAGCGTGACACCACGATGCCTGTAGCAATGGCAACAACGTTGCGCAAACT
ATTAACTGGCGAACTACTTACTCTAGCTTCCCGGCAACAATTAATAGACTGGATGGAGGCGGATAAAGTT
GCAGGACCACTTCTGCGCTCGGCCCTTCCGGCTGGCTGGTTTATTGCTGATAAATCTGGAGCCGGTGAGC
GTGGGTCTCGCGGTATCATTGCAGCACTGGGGCCAGATGGTAAGCCCTCCCGTATCGTAGTTATCTACAC
GACGGGGAGTCAGGCAACTATGGATGAACGAAATAGACAGATCGCTGAGATAGGTGCCTCACTGATTAAG
CATTGGTAACTGTCAGACCAAGTTTACTCATATATACTTTAGATTGATTTAAAACTTCATTTTTAATTTA
AAAGGATCTAGGTGAAGATCCTTTTTGATAATCTCATGACCAAAATCCCTTAACGTGAGTTTTCGTTCCA
CTGAGCGTCAGACCCCGTAGAAAAGATCAAAGGATCTTCTTGAGATCCTTTTTTTCTGCGCGTAATCTGC
TGCTTGCAAACAAAAAAACCACCGCTACCAGCGGTGGTTTGTTTGCCGGATCAAGAGCTACCAACTCTTT
TTCCGAAGGTAACTGGCTTCAGCAGAGCGCAGATACCAAATACTGTTCTTCTAGTGTAGCCGTAGTTAGG
CCACCACTTCAAGAACTCTGTAGCACCGCCTACATACCTCGCTCTGCTAATCCTGTTACCAGTGGCTGCT
GCCAGTGGCGATAAGTCGTGTCTTACCGGGTTGGACTCAAGACGATAGTTACCGGATAAGGCGCAGCGGT
CGGGCTGAACGGGGGGTTCGTGCACACAGCCCAGCTTGGAGCGAACGACCTACACCGAACTGAGATACCT
ACAGCGTGAGCTATGAGAAAGCGCCACGCTTCCCGAAGGGAGAAAGGCGGACAGGTATCCGGTAAGCGGC
AGGGTCGGAACAGGAGAGCGCACGAGGGAGCTTCCAGGGGGAAACGCCTGGTATCTTTATAGTCCTGTCG
GGTTTCGCCACCTCTGACTTGAGCGTCGATTTTTGTGATGCTCGTCAGGGGGGCGGAGCCTATGGAAAAA
CGCCAGCAACGCGGCCTTTTTACGGTTCCTGGCCTTTTGCTGGCCTTTTGCTCACATGTTCTTTCCTGCG
TTATCCCCTGATTCTGTGGATAACCGTATTACCGCCTTTGAGTGAGCTGATACCGCTCGCCGCAGCCGAA
CGACCGAGCGCAGCGAGTCAGTGAGCGAGGAAGCGGAAGAGCGCCCAATACGCAAACCGCCTCTCCCCGC
GCGTTGGCCGATTCATTAATGCAGCTGGCACGACAGGTTTCCCGACTGGAAAGCGGGCAGTGAGCGCAAC
GCAATTAATGTGAGTTAGCTCACTCATTAGGCACCCCAGGCTTTACACTTTATGCTTCCGGCTCGTATGT
TGTGTGGAATTGTGAGCGGATAACAATTTCACACAGGAAACAGCTATGACCATGATTACGCCAAGCTTAC
CGCATCAGGAAATTGTAAGCGTTAATATTTTGTTAAAATTCGCGTTAAATTTTTGTTAAATCAGCTCATT
TTTTAACCAATAGGCCGAAATCGGCAAAATCCCTTATAAATCAAAAGAATAGACCGAGATAGGGT
[37 nt withheld, positions 8116-8152]
AAAGAACGTGGACTCCAACGTCAAAGG
[49 nt withheld, positions 8180-8228]
T
[91 nt withheld, positions 8230-8320]
G
[124 nt withheld, positions 8322-8445]
CCATTCGC
Features (pLannotate 1.2.2; 26 found; start..end, strand, type, name):
      3..257     -  CDS            BRP1 (fragment): BRP1_YEAST - Protein predicted: Swiss-Prot protein existence level 4. From Saccharomyces cerevisiae (strain ATCC 204508 / S288c) (Baker's yeast).
    359..375     -  promoter       ARG4 promoter (fragment): S. cerevisiae ARG4
    480..563     +  CDS            YG007_YEAST: Protein predicted: Swiss-Prot protein existence level 4. From Saccharomyces cerevisiae (strain ATCC 204508 / S288c) (Baker's yeast).
    800..824     +  protein_bind   attB1: mutant version of attB; recombination site for the Gateway® BP reaction BP Clonase™
    831..1541    +  CDS            mRuby3: monomeric red fluorescent protein derived from mRuby2, with improved brightness and photostability (Bajar et al., 2016)
   1623..2330    +  CDS            mCherry: mCherry is a basic (constitutively fluorescent) red fluorescent protein published in 2004, derived from Discosoma sp.. It is reported to be a very rapidly-maturing monomer with low acid sensitivity.
   2343..2367    -  protein_bind   attB2: mutant version of attB; recombination site for the Gateway® BP reaction BP Clonase™
   2395..2421    +  misc_feature   MCS (fragment): pBluescript multiple cloning site
   2430..2448    -  promoter       T7 promoter: promoter for bacteriophage T7 RNA polymerase
   2449..2592    +  CDS            ADH1 (fragment): ADH1_YEAST - Also known as ADC1. Experimental evidence at protein level: Swiss-Prot protein existence level 1. This isozyme preferentially catalyzes the conversion of primary unbranched alcohols to their corresponding aldehydes. Also shows activity toward secondary alcohols. From Saccharomyces cerevisiae (strain ATCC 204508 / S288c) (Baker's yeast).
   2596..2783    +  terminator     ADH1 terminator: S. cerevisiae ADH1; transcription terminator for the S. cerevisiae alcohol dehydrogenase 1 (ADH1) gene
   2791..2948    +  CDS            lacZα (fragment): LacZα fragment of β-galactosidase; lacZ fragment
   2954..3005    -  misc_feature   bom (fragment): basis of mobility region from pBR322
   3010..3093    +  CDS            RAF1 (fragment): RAF_YEAST - Experimental evidence at transcript level: Swiss-Prot protein existence level 2. Antagonizes transcriptional repression of recombinase FLP by REP1-REP2. May play a role in plasmid partitioning. From Saccharomyces cerevisiae (strain ATCC 204508 / S288c) (Baker's yeast).
   3247..4593    -  rep_origin     2μ ori: yeast 2μ plasmid origin of replication
   4598..4614    -  promoter       tet promoter (fragment): E. coli promoter for tetracycline efflux protein gene
   4704..5507    -  CDS            URA3: orotidine-5'-phosphate decarboxylase, required for uracil biosynthesis; S. cerevisiae URA3; yeast auxotrophic marker, counterselectable with 5-fluoroorotic acid (5-FOA)
   5508..5723    -  promoter       URA3 promoter: S. cerevisiae URA3
   5834..5938    +  promoter       AmpR promoter: bla
   5939..6799    +  CDS            AmpR: β-lactamase; bla; confers resistance to ampicillin, carbenicillin, and related antibiotics
   6970..7558    +  rep_origin     ori: high-copy-number ColE1/pMB1/pBR322/pUC origin of replication
   7741..7833    +  CDS            lacI (fragment): lac repressor; lacI; The lac repressor binds to the lac operator to inhibit transcription in E. coli. This inhibition can be relieved by adding lactose or isopropyl-β-D-thiogalactopyranoside (IPTG).
   7846..7867    +  protein_bind   CAP binding site: CAP binding activates transcription in the presence of cAMP. E. coli catabolite activator protein
   7882..7912    +  promoter       lac promoter: promoter for the E. coli lac operon
   7920..7936    +  protein_bind   lac operator: The lac repressor binds to the lac operator to inhibit transcription in E. coli. This inhibition can be relieved by adding lactose or isopropyl-β-D-thiogalactopyranoside (IPTG). lac repressor encoded by lacI
   8017..8445    -  rep_origin     f1 ori (sequence partly withheld): f1 bacteriophage origin of replication; arrow indicates direction of (+) strand synthesis
