[The description below was written by a language model from this plasmid's Addgene catalogue record and pLannotate feature annotations shown in this document.]
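Description:
pDRF1-GW Electra1-T2A-mCherry is an 8.4 kb yeast–E. coli shuttle plasmid for episomal expression of a two-fluorescent-protein cassette in budding yeast. In bacteria it is maintained at high copy through a ColE1/pUC-type origin and selected with ampicillin via the β-lactamase gene. An f1 origin and remnants of a pBluescript-style lac region (lac promoter/operator, lacZα and MCS fragments, a T7 promoter) are also present. In Saccharomyces cerevisiae it replicates from the 2μ origin, which gives multicopy maintenance, and is selected by uracil prototrophy through URA3 under its own promoter. This marker can also be counterselected with 5-FOA.

The synthetic insert sits between attB1 and attB2 sites, reflecting the Gateway-compatible backbone, although the record lists restriction cloning with unknown sites. It comprises two open reading frames in the same orientation. The first is annotated automatically as mRuby3, but it occupies the position of Electra1 in the catalogue name, so the label probably reflects sequence similarity rather than identity. The second is mCherry. The short gap between them fits the T2A peptide named in the construct, though it is not annotated. T2A causes ribosomal skipping, so a single transcript yields two separate proteins in roughly fixed proportion, letting mCherry serve as an internal expression reference for Electra1. An ADH1 terminator follows the cassette. The yeast promoter driving it is not stated or clearly annotated; only fragmentary yeast genomic matches lie upstream. The associated study is a side-by-side characterization of novel fluorescent proteins in budding yeast.
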