Addgene plasmid #205498: pDRF1-GW Electra1-T2A-mCherry
Purpose: Expression of Electra1-T2A-mCherry in yeast
Depositing lab: Bas Teusink. Depositing organization: Vrije Universiteit Amsterdam. Publication: Side-by-Side Systematic Characterization of Novel FPs in Budding Yeast. Botman D, de Groot DH, Wehrens M, van Rossum K, Yska S, van der Kieft B, Albert V, Minghetti N, Goedhart J, Teusink B. ACS Synth Biol. 2026 Apr 1. doi: 10.1021/acssynbio.5c00676. PubMed 41919951.
Backbone
  Vector backbone: pDRF1-GW
  Vector type: Yeast Expression
Growth in bacteria
  Bacterial resistance: Ampicillin, 100 μg/mL
  Growth temperature: 37°C
  Growth strain: DH5alpha
  Copy number: High Copy
Gene/Insert
  Gene/Insert name: Electra1-T2A-mCherry
  Species: Synthetic
  Cloning method: Restriction Enzyme; 5′ cloning site unknown (unknown if destroyed); 3′ cloning site unknown (unknown if destroyed)
Terms and licenses: Academic/Nonprofit Terms; Industry Terms: Not Available to Industry
How to cite: pDRF1-GW Electra1-T2A-mCherry was a gift from Bas Teusink (Addgene plasmid # 205498 ; http://n2t.net/addgene:205498 ; RRID:Addgene_205498)
